>Addgene plasmid #110962 | RON2-COMP-blac-flag-his | depositor full sequence | sequence record 208687 | RON2-COMP-blac-flag-his sequence 13816 bps
CTCGAGAAAGGCGTCTAACCAGTCACAGTCGCAAGGTAGGCTGAGCACCGTGGCGGGCGGCAGCGGGTGG
CGGTCGGGGTTGTTTCTGGCGGAGGTGCTGCTGATGATGTAATTAAAGTAGGCGGTCTTGAGACGGCGGA
TGGTCGAGGTGAGGTGTGGCAGGCTTGAGATCCAGCTGTTGGGGTGAGTACTCCCTCTCAAAAGCGGGCA
TTACTTCTGCGCTAAGATTGTCAGTTTCCAAAAACGAGGAGGATTTGATATTCACCTGGCCCGATCTGGC
CATACACTTGAGTGACAATGACATCCACTTTGCCTTTCTCTCCACAGGTGTCCACTCCCAGGTCCAAGTT
TGCCACCATGGAGTTTCAGACCCAGGTACTCATGTCCCTGCTGCTCTGCATGTCTGGTGCGGCCGCCTCT
GAGCTGAGCAAGCACGTGAAGCACGACACCGACGAGCTGAAGTACGCCAGCCCCACCTACGACCCCAAGA
AAGGCACCAAAGTGATCTTCTACATGCCCGGCAACGAGCAGGGCGTGATCCCCAACAACATCCAGAACAA
GCAGCACGGCACCAGCATCTACCCCGCCATCGAGTACCCCACCACCAAGTACCCTGCCATTGAGTATCCC
GGCAGCGAGATGAACAACGGCAAGACCGGCACCACCAACAGCGGCATCTACAACAAGGCCCACGGCAGCA
GCAACGACTACAACGCCGCCAACAGCCAGGACAAGACCATCAACCTGCACATCGACGAGAACAACGCCAA
CAATGCCTACCAGCCCTACGACAGCAACAATGCTAACAACAACGCTAACTCCAACAATAACGCAAACAAT
AATGCCAATAACAACGCAAACAACAATGCAAACAATTATGCTAACAACAATGCCAACACGAACAGCAACA
CCAACTCCAATACCAACAGTAATAACAATGCCGCCAATTACGACCTGAACAGCGAGTACGAGAAGATCCG
GCGGAAAGAGGAAGAGGCCGCCAGACGGATCGAGAGAGAGCGGAGAGCCGACATCAACCGGAAGAACCAG
GATAATAACGCTAATAAGTACAACAATGAGCAGAACGGCGGCTACGAGAGCGACGGCAACAGCCCCAACA
GCAGAGTGAACATCAATATCGCCAACAACGGCGCCCACGGAAACCCTCACAACAACAACGCCTACGGCCA
CAAGAACAACATGCACAATACCGCCAACGGCAACTACGCCAATGGCAATTATGCAAACGGAAATTACGCC
AAGGGCGACTACACCAACGGGGATTACACAAACGGCGATTATACGAATGGGGACTATACGAACGGGATCA
ACAACAATATGCACGGGAAGAACAACTACAACACCGCAAATGGCGAGTACGTGAACGGCGCCTATGACGG
CCTGAACAATGGCGCCTACAAGCTGATCGGCAACCTGAACAACAATCAGAACGTGGACAACAGCTACAAC
CAGGGCAACGAGAACGACAAGACCTACACCAGCAACTACAATATCAACCTCGAGGACAACAAGAACAGCC
CCGATAACAACCAGAACTACATCAGCACCTTCAACAAGGACATCGGCCCTAACAAGGCCGAGCGGAGCTA
CTACGACGTGTACGGCAGAGAGTACGACGACAACAAGTACAATCCGTACAATAAGGCCAACAACCATAAC
ACGAACCAGAATGGCGCCACCACCTACGGCTCTAACGCCAACGGGGCCTATGGCCCCAACGGCGCTTACG
GCAGCAATGGGGCCTACGAGCCCAACGAGGCCTACGGACCTAATGGCGCATACGGCCCAAATGGCGCTTA
TGGACACAACGGGAAGTACGGCTCCAAGGGCACATACGGCAACAACGAGGCTCCCTACTACGTGGAACAC
CCCGAGTACGATAACGGCAAGTCCATGAGCGACTTCCACGTGAAGGACAGCAAGGACAATATCGGCCCTG
GCGGCGACTACCCTAACCTGTACCAGAACATCTACGGCAATGAGAAGAACCCCAACATCTTCCCCGGCAG
CCCCAGAAACATCAACGTGTACAGCGTGCACCACATCCCTAACAACGGGGCTAACGGCGGCCTGAATAGC
GGAGCCAATGGCGGACTCAACAATGGTGCCAACGATGGGCTTAACAATGGGGCAAATGGTGGCCTCAATA
ACGGCGCAAACGGTGGACTTAATAATGGTGCTAATGGAGGACTTAACAACGGAATGAATAATGGCATGAA
CAACGGGATGAACAACGGAATGAACAATGGGATGAATAATGGAATGAATAACGGCATGAATAATGGCGCC
AACGGCGGCCTTAACAATGGGATGAACAATGGCATGAACAATGGAATGAATAATGGGATGAACAATGGTA
TCCACGACGACCTGTACAACAGCGAGAACAGCGCTTTCAACAACGGGCTTAATAACGCCGGCAGAACCGG
ACTGAACAACGCTTACCCACACAACGGCATGCTCAATAATGGGGCCGAGTACAACGTGCACTATGGCAAC
AGCGACAGCAATAACGCCAATGACGCCATGCTGAACGAGAACTACTACAGCGACTCCGACTACGACGACC
ACACCCCTGGCAACAAGAAAAAGGTGTACAAGAGCGTGGCCGAGAGAAACAAGAAGTCCGCCTCTCAGGA
CAGCCTGGGAGCCGGCTTCAGCGATAGCGACAGCGATTCTGAGTACGAGGTGGTGGACGGCGAGAACAAA
AAGTACAAGAAGAAGAACAAAGAAAACAACGAGAAGGATAAGTATGAGAACAACTGGGATAGCAACAATT
ACAATAGCGACAACGAGATCAAGGACGGCTACCTGAGCGAGAGCGAGCGCGAGTACGCCCGGAACAAGGC
CAACGAGATTGAGGACAAGATGAAGAAGGGCGAGTACAGCCGGAAGTATAAGAACAGCAAGAGCAATGAG
GCCGGCTACGCCAGCAAGCAGACCTCCGACAGCGACGACTCCGATATCGAGGCCAACGCCTTCTATGTGG
ACAACGGCCAAGAGATGCTGATCAAAGAGAAAGAGCACTACAGCTCCGACTCCGAGCACCACAAAGAGGA
AAGCGCCAGCATCGGAAATCTGAACGTGTTCTTTCCCGCCGAAAACTACCACTTCAGCACCTACATGGGC
TTCGACCGGCGGAGCTTCCTGCCCAGCAATGAGATCGAGCTGGAAAAGATGATCGGCGCCAACTTCGCCA
ACGAAGTGAAGAACTACTGCTCCCGGCAGAATGTGGCCCAGAAGATCGGCGATTACCTGAATATCGCCTT
CGAGTACTCCAGAGCCCTGGAAGAACTGAGATCCGAGATGATCCTGGATTTCAACAAGCGGAAGCACCTG
ACAAACAACGCCGACGACACCATCCTGCACATGATTGAGAACGCCGAGAAGCGGAAGAACGACCCTAACT
ACAAAGAAGCCTACGAAAACAAGGACTACGCAAATAATGCTAATATCTTCATGAATGAGTACAGCAACCC
GCTGAGCACCAAGTATAACAAGATCCTGAAAGAGTACCTCTGCCACCTGTTCGTGAACAACCCCGGCACC
AAGCCCCTGGAAAGACTGTACTACAACAGCCTGGCCCTGGGCGAGCTGGTGGAACCCATCAGAAACAAGT
TCAAGAGCCTGGCCAGCAGCACCATCGACTTCAACTACGAGATCCACATGGCCAGCGCCTCCAACATCTA
CCTGCTGGCCCACTTCCTGGTGCTGTCCCTGGCCTACCTGTCCTACAACGAGTACTTCACCACCGGCACA
AAGAGCTTCTACAGCCTGCCTACCATCCTGACCGCCAACTCCGACAATAGCTTCTTTATGCTCAACGAGA
TGTGCAACATCCACTACAACCCGAACAAGAACTTCAAGAAGGATATCACCTTCATCCCCATCGAGAGCCG
GCCCAAGCGGACCACCACCTTCTACGGCGAGCGGCGGCTGACCTGCGACCTGCTGGAACTGGTGCTGAAC
GCCATCATGCTCATCAACATCAATGAGATTAACAACGTTTTCAGCAATAATAACGTGGACGGCTATGAGA
ACTCCCTGAGCTTCAGCCACAACGCCATCCGCATCTTCAGCAAAGTGTGCCCCAAGATCAACAATGACAA
CGTCCTGAAGTGCGAGTTCGAGGAAAGCAGCCTGTACAATCCTAAGATCATCAAGAACGACGCCAGCGAG
AAGTCCAGCCAGAAGAACCTGAAGAAGGCCTTTGACCTGCTGCGGACCTACGCCGAGATCGAGGGCCACA
GCGCCGAGGGCTCCACCAGCCCTTACTACGTGTCCCTGATTCTGGACGACATGAAGTACAACGACTTCTA
CAAGTACACCCTTTGGTACGAGCCCCGCGAGCTGATCTATGGCGACATCCGGGGCATGCAAATGAAGAAG
AAAAAAAAGACCAAGTACATCTACAATGACTTTATGAAGAAGTCTACCCAGCTGAAGAAAAAGCTGATCA
AGAATGACCTCAAGTACAACCTGAAGTCCAAGGGCCTGGTGTTCCTGTACGCCATGATCGATAAGTACGG
ATCCATCCTGAACAAAGCCCAGAAAGCCAAGGTGCAGTTCCTGAACTCCGCCAGCTCCATCCGGTACTAC
CTGTACCTCAACAAAGTCATCTTCAAGAGCGCCAAGACATACCTGGACATCATGAAGCGGGTGCTCGAAG
AACTGCAGACCAGCACCAATACCCCTCTGAAGTTCCTCGTGCGGGGCAACTACATCGAGAACATCAACAA
TATTGCCCGGAACGACAACATGTTCTACGCCAACCTGTTTGTGCTGACCGCCCTGAGCAGACGGGACCCC
GTGAAGGATTACTACAACGACAAACGGAAGATGCTGAGCGCCACCCTGGCCGAGAAGTTCGCCAATTCCG
CCTCCATGCTGATCCCTCACAAGCTGCGGAAGCTGGTGGTGTCCATGAAGAAAGGCCTGCTGAAAAAGAA
GCTGCTGACCTCTCTGGCCAAAGTGAAGCTGCTCCAGCACATCCCCGCCCACATGCTGGAAAACATTGCC
TCCAGCATCCGGTTCACCACCCACACCATTGCCACCATGCAGATCATCCAGAATGCCAAGTATATGTCCA
AGCACAATTTCGCCCAGTACGATAGCAAGGGCATGCTGGCCCGGCAGATCTTCACCAAGGGCGGCTTCGC
CGAGTATGCCGACAACCTGATGGCCAAGTGGTTCAGCAAGGGCTTCGAAGAGTACAAGAGAGAGCAGATC
GAGAATTTCAAGATGGAAAACAGCATCGACAGCGAGCTGAAAGACTCTGAGCGCGAGGACGAGAATGACG
CCTCCGAGGAATCCGCCAAGAAGAAACTGCAGGATCTGCAGCTGGAAGAAAGGGAAAAAATGAAAAAAGA
GAACAGCCTGCTGTTCAACCAGGCCGACAAGTGGGACCAGTTCATCAACAAAGAACTTGTGCGCGCCCTG
GGCCTGTGGCTGGAATTCAACGACAACCCCGCTAACGCCGCCTCCTTCGTGTACAAGGTGGTCGAGGACT
CCAAGCACCTCCTCGAGAACAATATCGATAACAATATTATCTTCAGCCGGACCGTGAAGCCCACCAAGCA
GACAGCCTTCCGGCGGTTCTTCAACAAAATCCTGAGCCTGGGCAACATGCTGCTGAGAAAGCCCAGCTTC
AGAGTGGAACACGCCCTTTGGTTCGGCGCCACAATCGACATCAAGAAAGCCTTCATCCTGCTCGAGAAGG
TGTCCGAGCTGCACAAAATGCTGAACAACCAGGACGAGAGCTGGCTGATCAACGAAGCCTTTATCGAGAT
CGTGGATCACGTGGTGGACCTGAGCACATACAAACACGTGCGCGAGCCCTTCGGCGTGGCCCGGAATCCC
GGAATGATGGCCATTAACCCTAAGTACGCCGAGCTGAGCCACGAGAACCGGCTGCGCGAGCTGCAGAACA
GCATGTGCGCCGACCACTGCAGCAGCGTGTGGAAAGTGATCAGCTCCTTCGCCCTGCACCACCTGAAAAA
CCCCGACAGCCTGCACACCTACGAGTCCAAGTTCTCCAAGAACTCCTTCGGAAACAAGATCGACGACAAG
GACTTCGTGCACAACTTCAAAATGATTCTGGGCGGCGACGCTGTGCTGCACTACTTCGACAATCTGCTGC
CCAAGACCATGAAAAAGGACCTCAAGGCCATGAAGTATGGCGTCAGCCTGACCAGCGCCTACTCCCTGAA
GCTGACCAAGATCATTTTCAGCCAGATGCAGCTGCCTTACCTGAGCCAGATGTTTTACATGCAAGCCCCT
TACTTCGGCCACTTCATCGGCAAGTGGCAGAAGAAGCGGCAGCAGAGCCGGCTGAAAGAAATCATGAGCT
TCATGACCCTGGGCAGCCTGTCCGCCTACACCCTGTTCAGCGCCATGGACATCACCCAGCAGGCCAAGGA
CATTGGCGCCGGACCCGTGGCCAGCTGCTTTACCACCAGAATGAGCCCTCCCCAGCAGATCTGTCTGAAT
TCCGTGGTCAACACCGCCCTGTCCACCAGCACCCAGAGCGCTATGAAGTGCGTTTTCTCCGTCGGCGCGC
CGTCGACCTCCATCACGGCCTATAAGAGTGAGGGGGAGTCAGCGGAGTTCTCCTTCCCACTCAACCTTGG
AGAGGAAAGCCTGCAGGGAGAGTTGAGATGGAAGGCAGAGAAGGCTCCTTCTTCCCAGTCCTGGATCACC
TTCTCCCTAAAGAACCAAAAGGTGTCTGTGCAGAAGTCTACTAGCAACCCCAAGTTCCAGCTGTCCGAAA
CGCTCCCACTCACCCTTCAGATACCCCAGGTCTCCCTTCAGTTTGCTGGTTCTGGCAACCTGACCCTGAC
TCTGGACAGAGGGATACTGTATCAGGAAGTGAACCTGGTGGTGATGAAAGTGACTCAGCCCGACAGCAAC
ACTTTGACCTGTGAGGTGATGGGACCCACCTCACCCAAGATGAGACTGATCTTGAAGCAGGAGAATCAGG
AGGCCAGGGTCTCCAGGCAGGAGAAAGTGATTCAAGTGCAGGCCCCTGAAGCAGGGGTGTGGCAATGTCT
ACTGAGTGAAGGTGAAGAGGTCAAGATGGACTCCAAGATCCAGGTTTTATCCAAAGGGTTGAATTCCGGC
GGCGGCTCCGGAGGCGGTACCGGTGGCGGCGACCTAGCCCCACAGATGCTTCGAGAACTCCAGGAGACTA
ATGCGGCGCTGCAAGACGTGAGAGAGCTCTTGCGACAGCAGGTCAAGGAGATCACCTTCCTGAAGAATAC
GGTGATGGAATGTGACGCCTGCGGTCTAGACAGAAACCTGCCTCCACTAGCACCTCTGGGCCCACACCCA
GAAACGCTGGTGAAAGTAAAAGATGCTGAAGATCAGTTGGGTGCACGAGTGGGTTACATCGAACTGGATC
TCAACAGCGGTAAGATCCTTGAGAGTTTTCGCCCCGAAGAACGTTTTCCAATGATGAGCACTTTTAAAGT
TCTGCTATGTGGCGCGGTATTATCCCGTATTGACGCCGGGCAAGAGCAACTCGGTCGCCGCATACACTAT
TCTCAGAATGACTTGGTTGAGTACTCACCAGTCACAGAAAAGCATCTTACGGATGGCATGACAGTAAGAG
AATTATGCAGTGCTGCCATAACCATGAGTGATAACACTGCGGCCAACTTACTTCTGACAACGATCGGAGG
ACCGAAGGAGCTAACCGCTTTTTTGCACAACATGGGGGATCATGTAACTCGCCTTGATCGTTGGGAACCG
GAGCTGAATGAAGCCATACCAAACGACGAGCGTGACACCACGATGCCTGTAGCAATGGCAACAACGTTGC
GCAAACTATTAACTGGCGAACTACTTACTCTAGCTTCCCGGCAACAATTAATAGACTGGATGGAGGCGGA
TAAAGTTGCAGGACCACTTCTGCGCTCGGCCCTTCCGGCTGGCTGGTTTATTGCTGATAAATCTGGAGCC
GGTGAGCGTGGGTCTCGCGGTATCATTGCAGCACTGGGGCCAGATGGTAAGCCCTCCCGTATCGTAGTTA
TCTACACGACGGGGAGTCAGGCAACTATGGATGAACGAAATAGACAGATCGCTGAGATAGGTGCCTCACT
GATTAAGCATTGGGGCCCTGACTACAAAGACCATGACGGTGATTATAAAGATCATGACATCGATTACAAG
GATGACGATGACAAGGGCCCTCACCACCACCATCACCACTAATTAATTAAGGATCCCCCGACCTCGACCT
CTGGCTAATAAAGGAAATTTATTTTCATTGCAATAGTGTGTTGGAATTTTTTGTGTCTCTCACTCGGAAG
GACATATGGGAGGGCAAATCATTTGGTCGAGATCCCTCGGAGATCTCTAGCTAGAGGATCGATCCCCGCC
CCGGACGAACTAAACCTGACTACGACATCTCTGCCCCTTCTTCGCGGGGCAGTGCATGTAATCCCTTCAG
TTGGTTGGTACAACTTGCCAACTGGGCCCTGTTCCACATGTGACACGGGGGGGGACCAAACACAAAGGGG
TTCTCTGACTGTAGTTGACATCCTTATAAATGGATGTGCACATTTGCCAACACTGAGTGGCTTTCATCCT
GGAGCAGACTTTGCAGTCTGTGGACTGCAACACAACATTGCCTTTATGTGTAACTCTTGGCTGAAGCTCT
TACACCAATGCTGGGGGACATGTACCTCCCAGGGGCCCAGGAAGACTACGGGAGGCTACACCAACGTCAA
TCAGAGGGGCCTGTGTAGCTACCGATAAGCGGACCCTCAAGAGGGCATTAGCAATAGTGTTTATAAGGCC
CCCTTGTTAACCCTAAACGGGTAGCATATGCTTCCCGGGTAGTAGTATATACTATCCAGACTAACCCTAA
TTCAATAGCATATGTTACCCAACGGGAAGCATATGCTATCGAATTAGGGTTAGTAAAAGGGTCCTAAGGA
ACAGCGATATCTCCCACCCCATGAGCTGTCACGGTTTTATTTACATGGGGTCAGGATTCCACGAGGGTAG
TGAACCATTTTAGTCACAAGGGCAGTGGCTGAAGATCAAGGAGCGGGCAGTGAACTCTCCTGAATCTTCG
CCTGCTTCTTCATTCTCCTTCGTTTAGCTAATAGAATAACTGCTGAGTTGTGAACAGTAAGGTGTATGTG
AGGTGCTCGAAAACAAGGTTTCAGGTGACGCCCCCAGAATAAAATTTGGACGGGGGGTTCAGTGGTGGCA
TTGTGCTATGACACCAATATAACCCTCACAAACCCCTTGGGCAATAAATACTAGTGTAGGAATGAAACAT
TCTGAATATCTTTAACAATAGAAATCCATGGGGTGGGGACAAGCCGTAAAGACTGGATGTCCATCTCACA
CGAATTTATGGCTATGGGCAACACATAATCCTAGTGCAATATGATACTGGGGTTATTAAGATGTGTCCCA
GGCAGGGACCAAGACAGGTGAACCATGTTGTTACACTCTATTTGTAACAAGGGGAAAGAGAGTGGACGCC
GACAGCAGCGGACTCCACTGGTTGTCTCTAACACCCCCGAAAATTAAACGGGGCTCCACGCCAATGGGGC
CCATAAACAAAGACAAGTGGCCACTCTTTTTTTTGAAATTGTGGAGTGGGGGCACGCGTCAGCCCCCACA
CGCCGCCCTGCGGTTTTGGACTGTAAAATAAGGGTGTAATAACTTGGCTGATTGTAACCCCGCTAACCAC
TGCGGTCAAACCACTTGCCCACAAAACCACTAATGGCACCCCGGGGAATACCTGCATAAGTAGGTGGGCG
GGCCAAGATAGGGGCGCGATTGCTGCGATCTGGAGGACAAATTACACACACTTGCGCCTGAGCGCCAAGC
ACAGGGTTGTTGGTCCTCATATTCACGAGGTCGCTGAGAGCACGGTGGGCTAATGTTGCCATGGGTAGCA
TATACTACCCAAATATCTGGATAGCATATGCTATCCTAATCTATATCTGGGTAGCATAGGCTATCCTAAT
CTATATCTGGGTAGCATATGCTATCCTAATCTATATCTGGGTAGTATATGCTATCCTAATTTATATCTGG
GTAGCATAGGCTATCCTAATCTATATCTGGGTAGCATATGCTATCCTAATCTATATCTGGGTAGTATATG
CTATCCTAATCTGTATCCGGGTAGCATATGCTATCCTAATAGAGATTAGGGTAGTATATGCTATCCTAAT
TTATATCTGGGTAGCATATACTACCCAAATATCTGGATAGCATATGCTATCCTAATCTATATCTGGGTAG
CATATGCTATCCTAATCTATATCTGGGTAGCATAGGCTATCCTAATCTATATCTGGGTAGCATATGCTAT
CCTAATCTATATCTGGGTAGTATATGCTATCCTAATTTATATCTGGGTAGCATAGGCTATCCTAATCTAT
ATCTGGGTAGCATATGCTATCCTAATCTATATCTGGGTAGTATATGCTATCCTAATCTGTATCCGGGTAG
CATATGCTATCCTCATGATAAGCTGTCAAACATGAGAATTTTCTTGAAGACGAAAGGGCCTCGTGATACG
CCTATTTTTATAGGTTAATGTCATGATAATAATGGTTTCTTAGACGTCAGGTGGCACTTTTCGGGGAAAT
GTGCGCGGAACCCCTATTTGTTTATTTTTCTAAATACATTCAAATATGTATCCGCTCATGAGACAATAAC
CCTGATAAATGCTTCAATAATATTGAAAAAGGAAGAGTATGAGTATTCAACATTTCCGTGTCGCCCTTAT
TCCCTTTTTTGCGGCATTTTGCCTTCCTGTTTTTGCTCACCCAGAAACGCTGGTGAAAGTAAAAGATGCT
GAAGATCAGTTGGGTGCACGAGTGGGTTACATCGAACTGGATCTCAACAGCGGTAAGATCCTTGAGAGTT
TTCGCCCCGAAGAACGTTTTCCAATGATGAGCACTTTTAAAGTTCTGCTATGTGGCGCGGTATTATCCCG
TGTTGACGCCGGGCAAGAGCAACTCGGTCGCCGCATACACTATTCTCAGAATGACTTGGTTGAGTACTCA
CCAGTCACAGAAAAGCATCTTACGGATGGCATGACAGTAAGAGAATTATGCAGTGCTGCCATAACCATGA
GTGATAACACTGCGGCCAACTTACTTCTGACAACGATCGGAGGACCGAAGGAGCTAACCGCTTTTTTGCA
CAACATGGGGGATCATGTAACTCGCCTTGATCGTTGGGAACCGGAGCTGAATGAAGCCATACCAAACGAC
GAGCGTGACACCACGATGCCTGCAGCAATGGCAACAACGTTGCGCAAACTATTAACTGGCGAACTACTTA
CTCTAGCTTCCCGGCAACAATTAATAGACTGGATGGAGGCGGATAAAGTTGCAGGACCACTTCTGCGCTC
GGCCCTTCCGGCTGGCTGGTTTATTGCTGATAAATCTGGAGCCGGTGAGCGTGGGTCTCGCGGTATCATT
GCAGCACTGGGGCCAGATGGTAAGCCCTCCCGTATCGTAGTTATCTACACGACGGGGAGTCAGGCAACTA
TGGATGAACGAAATAGACAGATCGCTGAGATAGGTGCCTCACTGATTAAGCATTGGTAACTGTCAGACCA
AGTTTACTCATATATACTTTAGATTGATTTAAAACTTCATTTTTAATTTAAAAGGATCTAGGTGAAGATC
CTTTTTGATAATCTCATGACCAAAATCCCTTAACGTGAGTTTTCGTTCCACTGAGCGTCAGACCCCGTAG
AAAAGATCAAAGGATCTTCTTGAGATCCTTTTTTTCTGCGCGTAATCTGCTGCTTGCAAACAAAAAAACC
ACCGCTACCAGCGGTGGTTTGTTTGCCGGATCAAGAGCTACCAACTCTTTTTCCGAAGGTAACTGGCTTC
AGCAGAGCGCAGATACCAAATACTGTTCTTCTAGTGTAGCCGTAGTTAGGCCACCACTTCAAGAACTCTG
TAGCACCGCCTACATACCTCGCTCTGCTAATCCTGTTACCAGTGGCTGCTGCCAGTGGCGATAAGTCGTG
TCTTACCGGGTTGGACTCAAGACGATAGTTACCGGATAAGGCGCAGCGGTCGGGCTGAACGGGGGGTTCG
TGCACACAGCCCAGCTTGGAGCGAACGACCTACACCGAACTGAGATACCTACAGCGTGAGCTATGAGAAA
GCGCCACGCTTCCCGAAGGGAGAAAGGCGGACAGGTATCCGGTAAGCGGCAGGGTCGGAACAGGAGAGCG
CACGAGGGAGCTTCCAGGGGGAAACGCCTGGTATCTTTATAGTCCTGTCGGGTTTCGCCACCTCTGACTT
GAGCGTCGATTTTTGTGATGCTCGTCAGGGGGGCGGAGCCTATGGAAAAACGCCAGCAACGCGGCCTTTT
TACGGTTCCTGGCCTTTTGCTGGCCTTTTGCTCACATGTTCTTTCCTGCGTTATCCCCTGATTCTGTGGA
TAACCGTATTACCGCCTTTGAGTGAGCTGATACCGCTCGCCGCAGCCGAACGACCGAGCGCAGCGAGTCA
GTGAGCGAGGAAGCGGAAGAGCGCCCAATACGCAAACCGCCTCTCCCCGCGCGTTGGCCGATTCATTAAT
GCAGCTGGCACGACAGGTTTCCCGACTGGAAAGCGGGCAGTGAGCGCAACGCAATTAATGTGAGTTAGCT
CACTCATTAGGCACCCCAGGCTTTACACTTTATGCTTCCGGCTCGTATGTTGTGTGGAATTGTGAGCGGA
TAACAATTTCACACAGGAAACAGCTATGACCATGATTACGCCAAGCTCTAGCTAGAGGTCGACCAATTCT
CATGTTTGACAGCTTATCATCGCAGATCCGGGCAACGTTGTTGCCATTGCTGCAGGCGCAGAACTGGTAG
GTATGGAAGATCTATACATTGAATCAATATTGGCAATTAGCCATATTAGTCATTGGTTATATAGCATAAA
TCAATATTGGCTATTGGCCATTGCATACGTTGTATCTATATCATAATATGTACATTTATATTGGCTCATG
TCCAATATGACCGCCATGTTGACATTGATTATTGACTAGTTATTAATAGTAATCAATTACGGGGTCATTA
GTTCATAGCCCATATATGGAGTTCCGCGTTACATAACTTACGGTAAATGGCCCGCCTGGCTGACCGCCCA
ACGACCCCCGCCCATTGACGTCAATAATGACGTATGTTCCCATAGTAACGCCAATAGGGACTTTCCATTG
ACGTCAATGGGTGGAGTATTTACGGTAAACTGCCCACTTGGCAGTACATCAAGTGTATCATATGCCAAGT
CCGCCCCCTATTGACGTCAATGACGGTAAATGGCCCGCCTGGCATTATGCCCAGTACATGACCTTACGGG
ACTTTCCTACTTGGCAGTACATCTACGTATTAGTCATCGCTATTACCATGGTGATGCGGTTTTGGCAGTA
CACCAATGGGCGTGGATAGCGGTTTGACTCACGGGGATTTCCAAGTCTCCACCCCATTGACGTCAATGGG
AGTTTGTTTTGGCACCAAAATCAACGGGACTTTCCAAAATGTCGTAATAACCCCGCCCCGTTGACGCAAA
TGGGCGGTAGGCGTGTACGGTGGGAGGTCTATATAAGCAGAGCTCGTTTAGTGAACCGTCAGATCCTCAC
TCTCTTCCGCATCGCTGTCTGCGAGGGCCAGCTGTTGGGCTCGCGGTTGAGGACAAACTCTTCGCGGTCT
TTCCAGTACTCTTGGATCGGAAACCCGTCGGCCTCCGAACGGTACTCCGCCACCGAGGGACCTGAGCGAG
TCCGCATCGACCGGATCGGAAAACCT
Features (pLannotate 1.2.2; 21 found; start..end, strand, type, name):
    184..273     +  intron         chimeric intron (fragment): chimera between introns from adenovirus and immunoglobulin heavy chain genes
    292..338     +  CDS            IgH signal sequence (fragment): signal sequence from the mouse immunoglobulin heavy chain variable region
   4918..4935    +  CDS            H-Ras (fragment): human small GTPase proto-oncoprotein
   6574..7134    +  CDS            Cd4 (fragment): CD4_RAT - Experimental evidence at protein level: Swiss-Prot protein existence level 1. Integral membrane glycoprotein that plays an essential role in the immune response and serves multiple functions in responses against both external and internal offenses. In T-cells, functions primarily as a coreceptor for MHC class II molecule:peptide complex. The antigens presented by class II peptides are derived from extracellular proteins while class I peptides are derived from cytosolic proteins. Interacts simultaneously with the T-cell receptor (TCR) and the MHC class II presented by antigen presenti
   7171..7338    +  CDS            COMP (fragment): COMP_HUMAN - Experimental evidence at protein level: Swiss-Prot protein existence level 1. May play a role in the structural integrity of cartilage via its interaction with other extracellular matrix proteins such as the collagens and fibronectin. Can mediate the interaction of chondrocytes with the cartilage extracellular matrix through interaction with cell surface integrin receptors. Could play a role in the pathogenesis of osteoarthritis. Potent suppressor of apoptosis in both primary chondrocytes and transformed cells. Suppresses apoptosis by blocking the activation of caspase-3 and by in
   7346..8133    +  CDS            bla(M) (fragment): β-lactamase lacking the signal sequence; bla(M); allows cytosolic expression of β-lactamase
   8140..8205    +  CDS            3xFLAG: three tandem FLAG® epitope tags, followed by an enterokinase cleavage site
   8267..8322    +  polyA_signal   β-globin poly(A) signal: rabbit β-globin polyadenylation signal (Gil and Proudfoot, 1987)
   8836..10517   -  rep_origin     oriP (fragment): Epstein-Barr virus oriP replication origin (Yates et al., 2000)
  10644..10748   +  promoter       AmpR promoter: bla
  10749..11609   +  CDS            AmpR: β-lactamase; bla; confers resistance to ampicillin, carbenicillin, and related antibiotics
  11780..12368   +  rep_origin     ori: high-copy-number ColE1/pMB1/pBR322/pUC origin of replication
  12551..12643   +  CDS            lacI (fragment): lac repressor; lacI; The lac repressor binds to the lac operator to inhibit transcription in E. coli. This inhibition can be relieved by adding lactose or isopropyl-β-D-thiogalactopyranoside (IPTG).
  12656..12677   +  protein_bind   CAP binding site: CAP binding activates transcription in the presence of cAMP. E. coli catabolite activator protein
  12692..12722   +  promoter       lac promoter: promoter for the E. coli lac operon
  12726..12748   +  protein_bind   lac operator (fragment): The lac repressor binds to the lac operator to inhibit transcription in E. coli. This inhibition can be relieved by adding lactose or isopropyl-β-D-thiogalactopyranoside (IPTG). lac repressor encoded by lacI
  12842..12867   -  CDS            bla(M) (fragment): β-lactamase lacking the signal sequence; bla(M); allows cytosolic expression of β-lactamase
  13041..13420   +  enhancer       CMV enhancer: human cytomegalovirus immediate early enhancer
  13422..13621   +  promoter       CMV promoter: human cytomegalovirus (CMV) immediate early promoter
  13689..13727   +  misc_feature   Ad SA (fragment): adenovirus major late transcript splice acceptor (Friedrich and Soriano, 1991)
  13760..153     -  CDS            PTP (fragment) (across the origin): TERM_ADE02 - Experimental evidence at protein level: Swiss-Prot protein existence level 1. Protein covalently bound to the viral DNA that acts as a primer for viral genomic replication by DNA strand displacement. Assembles on the viral origin of replication in an initiation complex with viral polymerase, DBP, host NFIA and host POU2F1/OCT1. During initiation, the polymerase covalently couples the first dCTP with Ser- 580 of pTP. The terminal protein stimulates the template activity over 20 fold compared to protein-free templates. Neo-synthesized viral genomes are linked to two preterminal prot
