>Addgene plasmid #110962 | RON2-COMP-blac-flag-his | addgene full sequence | sequence record 223581 | Addgene NGS Result
CTCGAGAAAGGCGTCTAACCAGTCACAGTCGCAAGGTAGGCTGAGCACCGTGGCGGGCGGCAGCGGGTGG
CGGTCGGGGTTGTTTCTGGCGGAGGTGCTGCTGATGATGTAATTAAAGTAGGCGGTCTTGAGACGGCGGA
TGGTCGAGGTGAGGTGTGGCAGGCTTGAGATCCAGCTGTTGGGGTGAGTACTCCCTCTCAAAAGCGGGCA
TTACTTCTGCGCTAAGATTGTCAGTTTCCAAAAACGAGGAGGATTTGATATTCACCTGGCCCGATCTGGC
CATACACTTGAGTGACAATGACATCCACTTTGCCTTTCTCTCCACAGGTGTCCACTCCCAGGTCCAAGTT
TGCCACCATGGAGTTTCAGACCCAGGTACTCATGTCCCTGCTGCTCTGCATGTCTGGTGCGGCCGCCTCT
GAGCTGAGCAAGCACGTGAAGCACGACACCGACGAGCTGAAGTACGCCAGCCCCACCTACGACCCCAAGA
AAGGCACCAAAGTGATCTTCTACATGCCCGGCAACGAGCAGGGCGTGATCCCCAACAACATCCAGAACAA
GCAGCACGGCACCAGCATCTACCCCGCCATCGAGTACCCCACCACCAAGTACCCTGCCATTGAGTATCCC
GGCAGCGAGATGAACAACGGCAAGACCGGCACCACCAACAGCGGCATCTACAACAAGGCCCACGGCAGCA
GCAACGACTACAACGCCGCCAACAGCCAGGACAAGACCATCAACCTGCACATCGACGAGAACAACGCCAA
CAATGCCTACCAGCCCTACGACAGCAACAATGCTAACAACAACGCTAACTCCAACAATAACGCAAACAAT
AATGCCAATAACAACGCAAACAACAATGCAAACAATTATGCTAACAACAATGCCAACACGAACAGCAACA
CCAACTCCAATACCAACAGTAATAACAATGCCGCCAATTACGACCTGAACAGCGAGTACGAGAAGATCCG
GCGGAAAGAGGAAGAGGCCGCCAGACGGATCGAGAGAGAGCGGAGAGCCGACATCAACCGGAAGAACCAG
GATAATAACGCTAATAAGTACAACAATGAGCAGAACGGCGGCTACGAGAGCGACGGCAACAGCCCCAACA
GCAGAGTGAACATCAATATCGCCAACAACGGCGCCCACGGAAACCCTCACAACAACAACGCCTACGGCCA
CAAGAACAACATGCACAATACCGCCAACGGCAACTACGCCAATGGCAATTATGCAAACGGAAATTACGCC
AAGGGCGACTACACCAACGGGGATTACACAAACGGCGATTATACGAATGGGGACTATACGAACGGGATCA
ACAACAATATGCACGGGAAGAACAACTACAACACCGCAAATGGCGAGTACGTGAACGGCGCCTATGACGG
CCTGAACAATGGCGCCTACAAGCTGATCGGCAACCTGAACAACAATCAGAACGTGGACAACAGCTACAAC
CAGGGCAACGAGAACGACAAGACCTACACCAGCAACTACAATATCAACCTCGAGGACAACAAGAACAGCC
CCGATAACAACCAGAACTACATCAGCACCTTCAACAAGGACATCGGCCCTAACAAGGCCGAGCGGAGCTA
CTACGACGTGTACGGCAGAGAGTACGACGACAACAAGTACAATCCGTACAATAAGGCCAACAACCATAAC
ACGAACCAGAATGGCGCCACCACCTACGGCTCTAACGCCAACGGGGCCTATGGCCCCAACGGCGCTTACG
GCAGCAATGGGGCCTACGAGCCCAACGAGGCCTACGGACCTAATGGCGCATACGGCCCAAATGGCGCTTA
TGGACACAACGGGAAGTACGGCTCCAAGGGCACATACGGCAACAACGAGGCTCCCTACTACGTGGAACAC
CCCGAGTACGATAACGGCAAGTCCATGAGCGACTTCCACGTGAAGGACAGCAAGGACAATATCGGCCCTG
GCGGCGACTACCCTAACCTGTACCAGAACATCTACGGCAATGAGAAGAACCCCAACATCTTCCCCGGCAG
CCCCAGAAACATCAACGTGTACAGCGTGCACCACATCCCTAACAACGGGGCTAACGGCGGCCTGAATAGC
GGAGCCAATGGCGGACTCAACAATGGTGCCAACGATGGGCTTAACAATGGGGCAAATGGTGGCCTCAATA
ACGGCGCAAACGGTGGACTTAATAATGGTGCTAATGGAGGACTTAACAACGGAATGAATAATGGCATGAA
CAACGGGATGAACAACGGAATGAACAATGGGATGAATAATGGAATGAATAACGGCATGAATAATGGCGCC
AACGGCGGCCTTAACAATGGGATGAACAATGGCATGAACAATGGAATGAATAATGGGATGAACAATGGTA
TCCACGACGACCTGTACAACAGCGAGAACAGCGCTTTCAACAACGGGCTTAATAACGCCGGCAGAACCGG
ACTGAACAACGCTTACCCACACAACGGCATGCTCAATAATGGGGCCGAGTACAACGTGCACTATGGCAAC
AGCGACAGCAATAACGCCAATGACGCCATGCTGAACGAGAACTACTACAGCGACTCCGACTACGACGACC
ACACCCCTGGCAACAAGAAAAAGGTGTACAAGAGCGTGGCCGAGAGAAACAAGAAGTCCGCCTCTCAGGA
CAGCCTGGGAGCCGGCTTCAGCGATAGCGACAGCGATTCTGAGTACGAGGTGGTGGACGGCGAGAACAAA
AAGTACAAGAAGAAGAACAAAGAAAACAACGAGAAGGATAAGTATGAGAACAACTGGGATAGCAACAATT
ACAATAGCGACAACGAGATCAAGGACGGCTACCTGAGCGAGAGCGAGCGCGAGTACGCCCGGAACAAGGC
CAACGAGATTGAGGACAAGATGAAGAAGGGCGAGTACAGCCGGAAGTATAAGAACAGCAAGAGCAATGAG
GCCGGCTACGCCAGCAAGCAGACCTCCGACAGCGACGACTCCGATATCGAGGCCAACGCCTTCTATGTGG
ACAACGGCCAAGAGATGCTGATCAAAGAGAAAGAGCACTACAGCTCCGACTCCGAGCACCACAAAGAGGA
AAGCGCCAGCATCGGAAATCTGAACGTGTTCTTTCCCGCCGAAAACTACCACTTCAGCACCTACATGGGC
TTCGACCGGCGGAGCTTCCTGCCCAGCAATGAGATCGAGCTGGAAAAGATGATCGGCGCCAACTTCGCCA
ACGAAGTGAAGAACTACTGCTCCCGGCAGAATGTGGCCCAGAAGATCGGCGATTACCTGAATATCGCCTT
CGAGTACTCCAGAGCCCTGGAAGAACTGAGATCCGAGATGATCCTGGATTTCAACAAGCGGAAGCACCTG
ACAAACAACGCCGACGACACCATCCTGCACATGATTGAGAACGCCGAGAAGCGGAAGAACGACCCTAACT
ACAAAGAAGCCTACGAAAACAAGGACTACGCAAATAATGCTAATATCTTCATGAATGAGTACAGCAACCC
GCTGAGCACCAAGTATAACAAGATCCTGAAAGAGTACCTCTGCCACCTGTTCGTGAACAACCCCGGCACC
AAGCCCCTGGAAAGACTGTACTACAACAGCCTGGCCCTGGGCGAGCTGGTGGAACCCATCAGAAACAAGT
TCAAGAGCCTGGCCAGCAGCACCATCGACTTCAACTACGAGATCCACATGGCCAGCGCCTCCAACATCTA
CCTGCTGGCCCACTTCCTGGTGCTGTCCCTGGCCTACCTGTCCTACAACGAGTACTTCACCACCGGCACA
AAGAGCTTCTACAGCCTGCCTACCATCCTGACCGCCAACTCCGACAATAGCTTCTTTATGCTCAACGAGA
TGTGCAACATCCACTACAACCCGAACAAGAACTTCAAGAAGGATATCACCTTCATCCCCATCGAGAGCCG
GCCCAAGCGGACCACCACCTTCTACGGCGAGCGGCGGCTGACCTGCGACCTGCTGGAACTGGTGCTGAAC
GCCATCATGCTCATCAACATCAATGAGATTAACAACGTTTTCAGCAATAATAACGTGGACGGCTATGAGA
ACTCCCTGAGCTTCAGCCACAACGCCATCCGCATCTTCAGCAAAGTGTGCCCCAAGATCAACAATGACAA
CGTCCTGAAGTGCGAGTTCGAGGAAAGCAGCCTGTACAATCCTAAGATCATCAAGAACGACGCCAGCGAG
AAGTCCAGCCAGAAGAACCTGAAGAAGGCCTTTGACCTGCTGCGGACCTACGCCGAGATCGAGGGCCACA
GCGCCGAGGGCTCCACCAGCCCTTACTACGTGTCCCTGATTCTGGACGACATGAAGTACAACGACTTCTA
CAAGTACACCCTTTGGTACGAGCCCCGCGAGCTGATCTATGGCGACATCCGGGGCATGCAAATGAAGAAG
AAAAAAAAGACCAAGTACATCTACAATGACTTTATGAAGAAGTCTACCCAGCTGAAGAAAAAGCTGATCA
AGAATGACCTCAAGTACAACCTGAAGTCCAAGGGCCTGGTGTTCCTGTACGCCATGATCGATAAGTACGG
ATCCATCCTGAACAAAGCCCAGAAAGCCAAGGTGCAGTTCCTGAACTCCGCCAGCTCCATCCGGTACTAC
CTGTACCTCAACAAAGTCATCTTCAAGAGCGCCAAGACATACCTGGACATCATGAAGCGGGTGCTCGAAG
AACTGCAGACCAGCACCAATACCCCTCTGAAGTTCCTCGTGCGGGGCAACTACATCGAGAACATCAACAA
TATTGCCCGGAACGACAACATGTTCTACGCCAACCTGTTTGTGCTGACCGCCCTGAGCAGACGGGACCCC
GTGAAGGATTACTACAACGACAAACGGAAGATGCTGAGCGCCACCCTGGCCGAGAAGTTCGCCAATTCCG
CCTCCATGCTGATCCCTCACAAGCTGCGGAAGCTGGTGGTGTCCATGAAGAAAGGCCTGCTGAAAAAGAA
GCTGCTGACCTCTCTGGCCAAAGTGAAGCTGCTCCAGCACATCCCCGCCCACATGCTGGAAAACATTGCC
TCCAGCATCCGGTTCACCACCCACACCATTGCCACCATGCAGATCATCCAGAATGCCAAGTATATGTCCA
AGCACAATTTCGCCCAGTACGATAGCAAGGGCATGCTGGCCCGGCAGATCTTCACCAAGGGCGGCTTCGC
CGAGTATGCCGACAACCTGATGGCCAAGTGGTTCAGCAAGGGCTTCGAAGAGTACAAGAGAGAGCAGATC
GAGAATTTCAAGATGGAAAACAGCATCGACAGCGAGCTGAAAGACTCTGAGCGCGAGGACGAGAATGACG
CCTCCGAGGAATCCGCCAAGAAGAAACTGCAGGATCTGCAGCTGGAAGAAAGGGAAAAAATGAAAAAAGA
GAACAGCCTGCTGTTCAACCAGGCCGACAAGTGGGACCAGTTCATCAACAAAGAACTTGTGCGCGCCCTG
GGCCTGTGGCTGGAATTCAACGACAACCCCGCTAACGCCGCCTCCTTCGTGTACAAGGTGGTCGAGGACT
CCAAGCACCTCCTCGAGAACAATATCGATAACAATATTATCTTCAGCCGGACCGTGAAGCCCACCAAGCA
GACAGCCTTCCGGCGGTTCTTCAACAAAATCCTGAGCCTGGGCAACATGCTGCTGAGAAAGCCCAGCTTC
AGAGTGGAACACGCCCTTTGGTTCGGCGCCACAATCGACATCAAGAAAGCCTTCATCCTGCTCGAGAAGG
TGTCCGAGCTGCACAAAATGCTGAACAACCAGGACGAGAGCTGGCTGATCAACGAAGCCTTTATCGAGAT
CGTGGATCACGTGGTGGACCTGAGCACATACAAACACGTGCGCGAGCCCTTCGGCGTGGCCCGGAATCCC
GGAATGATGGCCATTAACCCTAAGTACGCCGAGCTGAGCCACGAGAACCGGCTGCGCGAGCTGCAGAACA
GCATGTGCGCCGACCACTGCAGCAGCGTGTGGAAAGTGATCAGCTCCTTCGCCCTGCACCACCTGAAAAA
CCCCGACAGCCTGCACACCTACGAGTCCAAGTTCTCCAAGAACTCCTTCGGAAACAAGATCGACGACAAG
GACTTCGTGCACAACTTCAAAATGATTCTGGGCGGCGACGCTGTGCTGCACTACTTCGACAATCTGCTGC
CCAAGACCATGAAAAAGGACCTCAAGGCCATGAAGTATGGCGTCAGCCTGACCAGCGCCTACTCCCTGAA
GCTGACCAAGATCATTTTCAGCCAGATGCAGCTGCCTTACCTGAGCCAGATGTTTTACATGCAAGCCCCT
TACTTCGGCCACTTCATCGGCAAGTGGCAGAAGAAGCGGCAGCAGAGCCGGCTGAAAGAAATCATGAGCT
TCATGACCCTGGGCAGCCTGTCCGCCTACACCCTGTTCAGCGCCATGGACATCACCCAGCAGGCCAAGGA
CATTGGCGCCGGACCCGTGGCCAGCTGCTTTACCACCAGAATGAGCCCTCCCCAGCAGATCTGTCTGAAT
TCCGTGGTCAACACCGCCCTGTCCACCAGCACCCAGAGCGCTATGAAGTGCGTTTTCTCCGTCGGCGCGC
CGTCGACCTCCATCACGGCCTATAAGAGTGAGGGGGAGTCAGCGGAGTTCTCCTTCCCACTCAACCTTGG
AGAGGAAAGCCTGCAGGGAGAGTTGAGATGGAAGGCAGAGAAGGCTCCTTCTTCCCAGTCCTGGATCACC
TTCTCCCTAAAGAACCAAAAGGTGTCTGTGCAGAAGTCTACTAGCAACCCCAAGTTCCAGCTGTCCGAAA
CGCTCCCACTCACCCTTCAGATACCCCAGGTCTCCCTTCAGTTTGCTGGTTCTGGCAACCTGACCCTGAC
TCTGGACAGAGGGATACTGTATCAGGAAGTGAACCTGGTGGTGATGAAAGTGACTCAGCCCGACAGCAAC
ACTTTGACCTGTGAGGTGATGGGACCCACCTCACCCAAGATGAGACTGATCTTGAAGCAGGAGAATCAGG
AGGCCAGGGTCTCCAGGCAGGAGAAAGTGATTCAAGTGCAGGCCCCTGAAGCAGGGGTGTGGCAATGTCT
ACTGAGTGAAGGTGAAGAGGTCAAGATGGACTCCAAGATCCAGGTTTTATCCAAAGGGTTGAATTCCGGC
GGCGGCTCCGGAGGCGGTACCGGTGGCGGCGACCTAGCCCCACAGATGCTTCGAGAACTCCAGGAGACTA
ATGCGGCGCTGCAAGACGTGAGAGAGCTCTTGCGACAGCAGGTCAAGGAGATCACCTTCCTGAAGAATAC
GGTGATGGAATGTGACGCCTGCGGTCTAGACAGAAACCTGCCTCCACTAGCACCTCTGGGCCCACACCCA
GAAACGCTGGTGAAAGTAAAAGATGCTGAAGATCAGTTGGGTGCACGAGTGGGTTACATCGAACTGGATC
TCAACAGCGGTAAGATCCTTGAGAGTTTTCGCCCCGAAGAACGTTTTCCAATGATGAGCACTTTTAAAGT
TCTGCTATGTGGCGCGGTATTATCCCGTATTGACGCCGGGCAAGAGCAACTCGGTCGCCGCATACACTAT
TCTCAGAATGACTTGGTTGAGTACTCACCAGTCACAGAAAAGCATCTTACGGATGGCATGACAGTAAGAG
AATTATGCAGTGCTGCCATAACCATGAGTGATAACACTGCGGCCAACTTACTTCTGACAACGATCGGAGG
ACCGAAGGAGCTAACCGCTTTTTTGCACAACATGGGGGATCATGTAACTCGCCTTGATCGTTGGGAACCG
GAGCTGAATGAAGCCATACCAAACGACGAGCGTGACACCACGATGCCTGTAGCAATGGCAACAACGTTGC
GCAAACTATTAACTGGCGAACTACTTACTCTAGCTTCCCGGCAACAATTAATAGACTGGATGGAGGCGGA
TAAAGTTGCAGGACCACTTCTGCGCTCGGCCCTTCCGGCTGGCTGGTTTATTGCTGATAAATCTGGAGCC
GGTGAGCGTGGGTCTCGCGGTATCATTGCAGCACTGGGGCCAGATGGTAAGCCCTCCCGTATCGTAGTTA
TCTACACGACGGGGAGTCAGGCAACTATGGATGAACGAAATAGACAGATCGCTGAGATAGGTGCCTCACT
GATTAAGCATTGGGGCCCTGACTACAAAGACCATGACGGTGATTATAAAGATCATGACATCGATTACAAG
GATGACGATGACAAGGGCCCTCACCACCACCATCACCACTAATAATAAGGATCCCCCGACCTCGACCTCT
GGCTAATAAAGGAAATTTATTTTCATTGCAATAGTGTGTTGGAATTTTTTGTGTCTCTCACTCGGAAGGA
CATATGGGAGGGCAAATCATTTGGTCGAGATCCCTCGGAGATCTCTAGCTAGAGGATCGATCCCCGCCCC
GGACGAACTAAACCTGACTACGACATCTCTGCCCCTTCTTCGCGGGGCAGTGCATGTAATCCCTTCAGTT
GGTTGGTACAACTTGCCAACTGGGCCCTGTTCCACATGTGACACGGGGGGGGACCAAACACAAAGGGGTT
CTCTGACTGTAGTTGACATCCTTATAAATGGATGTGCACATTTGCCAACACTGAGTGGCTTTCATCCTGG
AGCAGACTTTGCAGTCTGTGGACTGCAACACAACATTGCCTTTATGTGTAACTCTTGGCTGAAGCTCTTA
CACCAATGCTGGGGGACATGTACCTCCCAGGGGCCCAGGAAGACTACGGGAGGCTACACCAACGTCAATC
AGAGGGGCCTGTGTAGCTACCGATAAGCGGACCCTCAAGAGGGCATTAGCAATAGTGTTTATAAGGCCCC
CTTGTTAACCCTAAACGGGTAGCATATGCTTCCCGGGTAGTAGTATATACTATCCAGACTAACCCTAATT
CAATAGCATATGTTACCCAACGGGAAGCATATGCTATCGAATTAGGGTTAGTAAAAGGGTCCTAAGGAAC
AGCGATATCTCCCACCCCATGAGCTGTCACGGTTTTATTTACATGGGGTCAGGATTCCACGAGGGTAGTG
AACCATTTTAGTCACAAGGGCAGTGGCTGAAGATCAAGGAGCGGGCAGTGAACTCTCCTGAATCTTCGCC
TGCTTCTTCATTCTCCTTCGTTTAGCTAATAGAATAACTGCTGAGTTGTGAACAGTAAGGTGTATGTGAG
GTGCTCGAAAACAAGGTTTCAGGTGACGCCCCCAGAATAAAATTTGGACGGGGGGTTCAGTGGTGGCATT
GTGCTATGACACCAATATAACCCTCACAAACCCCTTGGGCAATAAATACTAGTGTAGGAATGAAACATTC
TGAATATCTTTAACAATAGAAATCCATGGGGTGGGGACAAGCCGTAAAGACTGGATGTCCATCTCACACG
AATTTATGGCTATGGGCAACACATAATCCTAGTGCAATATGATACTGGGGTTATTAAGATGTGTCCCAGG
CAGGGACCAAGACAGGTGAACCATGTTGTTACACTCTATTTGTAACAAGGGGAAAGAGAGTGGACGCCGA
CAGCAGCGGACTCCACTGGTTGTCTCTAACACCCCCGAAAATTAAACGGGGCTCCACGCCAATGGGGCCC
ATAAACAAAGACAAGTGGCCACTCTTTTTTTTGAAATTGTGGAGTGGGGGCACGCGTCAGCCCCCACACG
CCGCCCTGCGGTTTTGGACTGTAAAATAAGGGTGTAATAACTTGGCTGATTGTAACCCCGCTAACCACTG
CGGTCAAACCACTTGCCCACAAAACCACTAATGGCACCCCGGGGAATACCTGCATAAGTAGGTGGGCGGG
CCAAGATAGGGGCGCGATTGCTGCGATCTGGAGGACAAATTACACACACTTGCGCCTGAGCGCCAAGCAC
AGGGTTGTTGGTCCTCATATTCACGAGGTCGCTGAGAGCACGGTGGGCTAATGTTGCCATGGGTAGCATA
TACTACCCAAATATCTGGATAGCATATGCTATCCTAATCTATATCTGGGTAGCATAGGCTATCCTAATCT
ATATCTGGGTAGCATATGCTATCCTAATCTATATCTGGGTAGTATATGCTATCCTAATTTATATCTGGGT
AGCATAGGCTATCCTAATCTATATCTGGGTAGCATATGCTATCCTAATCTATATCTGGGTAGTATATGCT
ATCCTAATCTGTATCCGGGTAGCATATGCTATCCTAATAGAGATTAGGGTAGTATATGCTATCCTAATTT
ATATCTGGGTAGCATATACTACCCAAATATCTGGATAGCATATGCTATCCTAATCTATATCTGGGTAGCA
TATGCTATCCTAATCTATATCTGGGTAGCATAGGCTATCCTAATCTATATCTGGGTAGCATATGCTATCC
TAATCTATATCTGGGTAGTATATGCTATCCTAATTTATATCTGGGTAGCATAGGCTATCCTAATCTATAT
CTGGGTAGCATATGCTATCCTAATCTATATCTGGGTAGTATATGCTATCCTAATCTGTATCCGGGTAGCA
TATGCTATCCTCATGATAAGCTGTCAAACATGAGAATTTTCTTGAAGACGAAAGGGCCTCGTGATACGCC
TATTTTTATAGGTTAATGTCATGATAATAATGGTTTCTTAGACGTCAGGTGGCACTTTTCGGGGAAATGT
GCGCGGAACCCCTATTTGTTTATTTTTCTAAATACATTCAAATATGTATCCGCTCATGAGACAATAACCC
TGATAAATGCTTCAATAATATTGAAAAAGGAAGAGTATGAGTATTCAACATTTCCGTGTCGCCCTTATTC
CCTTTTTTGCGGCATTTTGCCTTCCTGTTTTTGCTCACCCAGAAACGCTGGTGAAAGTAAAAGATGCTGA
AGATCAGTTGGGTGCACGAGTGGGTTACATCGAACTGGATCTCAACAGCGGTAAGATCCTTGAGAGTTTT
CGCCCCGAAGAACGTTTTCCAATGATGAGCACTTTTAAAGTTCTGCTATGTGGCGCGGTATTATCCCGTG
TTGACGCCGGGCAAGAGCAACTCGGTCGCCGCATACACTATTCTCAGAATGACTTGGTTGAGTACTCACC
AGTCACAGAAAAGCATCTTACGGATGGCATGACAGTAAGAGAATTATGCAGTGCTGCCATAACCATGAGT
GATAACACTGCGGCCAACTTACTTCTGACAACGATCGGAGGACCGAAGGAGCTAACCGCTTTTTTGCACA
ACATGGGGGATCATGTAACTCGCCTTGATCGTTGGGAACCGGAGCTGAATGAAGCCATACCAAACGACGA
GCGTGACACCACGATGCCTGCAGCAATGGCAACAACGTTGCGCAAACTATTAACTGGCGAACTACTTACT
CTAGCTTCCCGGCAACAATTAATAGACTGGATGGAGGCGGATAAAGTTGCAGGACCACTTCTGCGCTCGG
CCCTTCCGGCTGGCTGGTTTATTGCTGATAAATCTGGAGCCGGTGAGCGTGGGTCTCGCGGTATCATTGC
AGCACTGGGGCCAGATGGTAAGCCCTCCCGTATCGTAGTTATCTACACGACGGGGAGTCAGGCAACTATG
GATGAACGAAATAGACAGATCGCTGAGATAGGTGCCTCACTGATTAAGCATTGGTAACTGTCAGACCAAG
TTTACTCATATATACTTTAGATTGATTTAAAACTTCATTTTTAATTTAAAAGGATCTAGGTGAAGATCCT
TTTTGATAATCTCATGACCAAAATCCCTTAACGTGAGTTTTCGTTCCACTGAGCGTCAGACCCCGTAGAA
AAGATCAAAGGATCTTCTTGAGATCCTTTTTTTCTGCGCGTAATCTGCTGCTTGCAAACAAAAAAACCAC
CGCTACCAGCGGTGGTTTGTTTGCCGGATCAAGAGCTACCAACTCTTTTTCCGAAGGTAACTGGCTTCAG
CAGAGCGCAGATACCAAATACTGTTCTTCTAGTGTAGCCGTAGTTAGGCCACCACTTCAAGAACTTTGTA
GCACCGCCTACATACCTCGCTCTGCTAATCCTGTTACCAGTGGCTGCTGCCAGTGGCGATAAGTCGTGTC
TTACCGGGTTGGACTCAAGACGATAGTTACCGGATAAGGCGCAGCGGTCGGGCTGAACGGGGGGTTCGTG
CACACAGCCCAGCTTGGAGCGAACGACCTACACCGAACTGAGATACCTACAGCGTGAGCTATGAGAAAGC
GCCACGCTTCCCGAAGGGAGAAAGGCGGACAGGTATCCGGTAAGCGGCAGGGTCGGAACAGGAGAGCGCA
CGAGGGAGCTTCCAGGGGGAAACGCCTGGTATCTTTATAGTCCTGTCGGGTTTCGCCACCTCTGACTTGA
GCGTCGATTTTTGTGATGCTCGTCAGGGGGGCGGAGCCTATGGAAAAACGCCAGCAACGCGGCCTTTTTA
CGGTTCCTGGCCTTTTGCTGGCCTTTTGCTCACATGTTCTTTCCTGCGTTATCCCCTGATTCTGTGGATA
ACCGTATTACCGCCTTTGAGTGAGCTGATACCGCTCGCCGCAGCCGAACGACCGAGCGCAGCGAGTCAGT
GAGCGAGGAAGCGGAAGAGCGCCCAATACGCAAACCGCCTCTCCCCGCGCGTTGGCCGATTCATTAATGC
AGCTGGCACGACAGGTTTCCCGACTGGAAAGCGGGCAGTGAGCGCAACGCAATTAATGTGAGTTAGCTCA
CTCATTAGGCACCCCAGGCTTTACACTTTATGCTTCCGGCTCGTATGTTGTGTGGAATTGTGAGCGGATA
ACAATTTCACACAGGAAACAGCTATGACCATGATTACGCCAAGCTCTAGCTAGAGGTCGACCAATTCTCA
TGTTTGACAGCTTATCATCGCAGATCCGGGCAACGTTGTTGCCATTGCTGCAGGCGCAGAACTGGTAGGT
ATGGAAGATCTATACATTGAATCAATATTGGCAATTAGCCATATTAGTCATTGGTTATATAGCATAAATC
AATATTGGCTATTGGCCATTGCATACGTTGTATCTATATCATAATATGTACATTTATATTGGCTCATGTC
CAATATGACCGCCATGTTGACATTGATTATTGACTAGTTATTAATAGTAATCAATTACGGGGTCATTAGT
TCATAGCCCATATATGGAGTTCCGCGTTACATAACTTACGGTAAATGGCCCGCCTGGCTGACCGCCCAAC
GACCCCCGCCCATTGACGTCAATAATGACGTATGTTCCCATAGTAACGCCAATAGGGACTTTCCATTGAC
GTCAATGGGTGGAGTATTTACGGTAAACTGCCCACTTGGCAGTACATCAAGTGTATCATATGCCAAGTCC
GCCCCCTATTGACGTCAATGACGGTAAATGGCCCGCCTGGCATTATGCCCAGTACATGACCTTACGGGAC
TTTCCTACTTGGCAGTACATCTACGTATTAGTCATCGCTATTACCATGGTGATGCGGTTTTGGCAGTACA
CCAATGGGCGTGGATAGCGGTTTGACTCACGGGGATTTCCAAGTCTCCACCCCATTGACGTCAATGGGAG
TTTGTTTTGGCACCAAAATCAACGGGACTTTCCAAAATGTCGTAATAACCCCGCCCCGTTGACGCAAATG
GGCGGTAGGCGTGTACGGTGGGAGGTCTATATAAGCAGAGCTCGTTTAGTGAACCGTCAGATCCTCACTC
TCTTCCGCATCGCTGTCTGCGAGGGCCAGCTGTTGGGCTCGCGGTTGAGGACAAACTCTTCGCGGTCTTT
CCAGTACTCTTGGATCGGAAACCCGTCGGCCTCCGAACGGTACTCCGCCACCGAGGGACCTGAGCGAGTC
CGCATCGACCGGATCGGAAAACCT
Features (pLannotate 1.2.2; 21 found; start..end, strand, type, name):
    184..273     +  intron         chimeric intron (fragment): chimera between introns from adenovirus and immunoglobulin heavy chain genes
    292..338     +  CDS            IgH signal sequence (fragment): signal sequence from the mouse immunoglobulin heavy chain variable region
   4918..4935    +  CDS            H-Ras (fragment): human small GTPase proto-oncoprotein
   6574..7134    +  CDS            Cd4 (fragment): CD4_RAT - Experimental evidence at protein level: Swiss-Prot protein existence level 1. Integral membrane glycoprotein that plays an essential role in the immune response and serves multiple functions in responses against both external and internal offenses. In T-cells, functions primarily as a coreceptor for MHC class II molecule:peptide complex. The antigens presented by class II peptides are derived from extracellular proteins while class I peptides are derived from cytosolic proteins. Interacts simultaneously with the T-cell receptor (TCR) and the MHC class II presented by antigen presenti
   7171..7338    +  CDS            COMP (fragment): COMP_HUMAN - Experimental evidence at protein level: Swiss-Prot protein existence level 1. May play a role in the structural integrity of cartilage via its interaction with other extracellular matrix proteins such as the collagens and fibronectin. Can mediate the interaction of chondrocytes with the cartilage extracellular matrix through interaction with cell surface integrin receptors. Could play a role in the pathogenesis of osteoarthritis. Potent suppressor of apoptosis in both primary chondrocytes and transformed cells. Suppresses apoptosis by blocking the activation of caspase-3 and by in
   7346..8133    +  CDS            bla(M) (fragment): β-lactamase lacking the signal sequence; bla(M); allows cytosolic expression of β-lactamase
   8140..8205    +  CDS            3xFLAG: three tandem FLAG® epitope tags, followed by an enterokinase cleavage site
   8265..8320    +  polyA_signal   β-globin poly(A) signal: rabbit β-globin polyadenylation signal (Gil and Proudfoot, 1987)
   8834..10515   -  rep_origin     oriP (fragment): Epstein-Barr virus oriP replication origin (Yates et al., 2000)
  10642..10746   +  promoter       AmpR promoter: bla
  10747..11607   +  CDS            AmpR: β-lactamase; bla; confers resistance to ampicillin, carbenicillin, and related antibiotics
  11778..12366   +  rep_origin     ori: high-copy-number ColE1/pMB1/pBR322/pUC origin of replication
  12549..12641   +  CDS            lacI (fragment): lac repressor; lacI; The lac repressor binds to the lac operator to inhibit transcription in E. coli. This inhibition can be relieved by adding lactose or isopropyl-β-D-thiogalactopyranoside (IPTG).
  12654..12675   +  protein_bind   CAP binding site: CAP binding activates transcription in the presence of cAMP. E. coli catabolite activator protein
  12690..12720   +  promoter       lac promoter: promoter for the E. coli lac operon
  12724..12746   +  protein_bind   lac operator (fragment): The lac repressor binds to the lac operator to inhibit transcription in E. coli. This inhibition can be relieved by adding lactose or isopropyl-β-D-thiogalactopyranoside (IPTG). lac repressor encoded by lacI
  12840..12865   -  CDS            bla(M) (fragment): β-lactamase lacking the signal sequence; bla(M); allows cytosolic expression of β-lactamase
  13039..13418   +  enhancer       CMV enhancer: human cytomegalovirus immediate early enhancer
  13420..13619   +  promoter       CMV promoter: human cytomegalovirus (CMV) immediate early promoter
  13687..13725   +  misc_feature   Ad SA (fragment): adenovirus major late transcript splice acceptor (Friedrich and Soriano, 1991)
  13758..153     -  CDS            PTP (fragment) (across the origin): TERM_ADE02 - Experimental evidence at protein level: Swiss-Prot protein existence level 1. Protein covalently bound to the viral DNA that acts as a primer for viral genomic replication by DNA strand displacement. Assembles on the viral origin of replication in an initiation complex with viral polymerase, DBP, host NFIA and host POU2F1/OCT1. During initiation, the polymerase covalently couples the first dCTP with Ser- 580 of pTP. The terminal protein stimulates the template activity over 20 fold compared to protein-free templates. Neo-synthesized viral genomes are linked to two preterminal prot
