[The description below was written by a language model from this plasmid's Addgene catalogue record and pLannotate feature annotations shown in this document.]
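Description:
RON2-COMP-blac-flag-his is a mammalian expression plasmid of about 13.8 kb built on the pTT3 backbone. It is designed to produce a secreted, pentamerised form of the Plasmodium falciparum rhoptry neck protein 2 (RON2, PF3D7_1452000) ectodomain. It is propagated in E. coli through a high-copy ColE1/pUC-type origin with ampicillin selection (AmpR). The backbone also carries an Epstein-Barr virus oriP fragment, which allows episomal maintenance in cells that supply EBNA1. Remnants of lac regulatory sequence are vestiges of the cloning vector.

Expression is driven by the CMV enhancer and promoter. These are followed by adenovirus-derived leader and splice sequences and a chimeric intron, and the transcript ends at a rabbit β-globin polyadenylation signal. The open reading frame begins with an exogenous mouse immunoglobulin signal peptide that directs secretion. Next comes the synthetic RON2 insert of about 6.2 kb, cloned between retained NotI and AscI sites. All N-X-S/T sequons in the insert are changed to N-X-A, so the parasite protein is not N-glycosylated in mammalian cells.

Downstream, in frame, are several C-terminal modules:
- rat Cd4 domains 3+4, a common antibody-recognisable tag;
- the COMP coiled-coil segment, which assembles the fusion into pentamers;
- a signal-less β-lactamase, which can serve as an enzymatic reporter;
- a 3xFLAG tag;
- a 6xHis tag, which is listed in the catalogue but not annotated in the feature tables.

The short H-Ras match inside the insert and the adenoviral PTP hit are probably annotation artefacts. The depositor and sequencing-derived records differ by only two nucleotides and carry identical annotations.

The pentameric format raises binding avidity. The associated study used such constructs to screen systematically for sporozoite membrane protein interactions.
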