Addgene plasmid #110962: RON2-COMP-blac-flag-his
Purpose: Expresses pentamerised full-length protein ectodomain with no N-linked glycans in mammalian cells. Contains a C-terminal rat Cd4 d3+4 tag, COMP pentamerisation domain, flag- and 6xHis tags.
Depositing lab: Gavin Wright. Depositing organization: Wellcome Sanger Institute. Publication: Systematic Identification of Plasmodium Falciparum Sporozoite Membrane Protein Interactions Reveals an Essential Role for the p24 Complex in Host Infection. Knockel J, Dundas K, Yang ASP, Galaway F, Metcalf T, Gemert GV, Sauerwein RW, Rayner JC, Billker O, Wright GJ. Mol Cell Proteomics. 2021;20:100038. doi: 10.1074/mcp.RA120.002432. Epub 2021 Jan 27. PubMed 33515807.
Backbone
  Vector backbone: pTT3
  Backbone manufacturer: pTT3 was obtained from Yves Durocher, National Research Council of Canada-Biotechnology Research Institute
  Backbone size w/o insert (bp): 7661
  Vector type: Mammalian Expression
Growth in bacteria
  Bacterial resistance: Ampicillin, 100 μg/mL
  Growth temperature: 37°C
  Growth strain: DH5alpha
  Copy number: Unknown
Gene/Insert
  Gene/Insert name: rhoptry neck protein 2 (RON2) (alt name: PF3D7_1452000)
  Species: Synthetic
  Insert size (bp): 6156
  Mutation: All NXT/S sites mutated to NXA, where X is any amino acid except Proline
  Entrez Gene: PF3D7_1452000 (a.k.a. PF3D7_1452000)
  Promoter: CMV
  Tag / fusion protein: Exogenous signal peptide of mouse origin (N terminal on insert); rat Cd4d3+4, beta-lactamase, triple FLAG tag, 6xHis tag (C terminal on insert)
  Cloning method: Restriction Enzyme; 5′ cloning site Not1 (not destroyed); 3′ cloning site Asc1 (not destroyed)
Terms and licenses: Academic/Nonprofit Terms; Industry Terms: Not Available to Industry
How to cite: RON2-COMP-blac-flag-his was a gift from Gavin Wright (Addgene plasmid # 110962 ; http://n2t.net/addgene:110962 ; RRID:Addgene_110962)
